Addgene plasmid #215496: pDB5230
Purpose: A pAde6 backbone integrating plasmid expressing Pil1-mCherry-SpAtg8(1-115) under the inducible promoter 41nmt1
Depositing lab: Li-Lin Du. Depositing organization: National Institute of Biological Sciences, Beijing. Publication: Pil1 Co-tethering Assay to Detect Protein-Protein Interactions in the Fission Yeast Schizosaccharomyces pombe. Pan ZQ, Yang YS, Du LL. Methods Mol Biol. 2025;2862:93-102. doi: 10.1007/978-1-0716-4168-2_7. PubMed 39527195.
Backbone
  Vector backbone: pAde6NotI
  Backbone size w/o insert (bp): 9317
  Total vector size (bp): 11084
  Vector type: Yeast Expression
  Selectable markers: Hygromycin ; ADE6
Growth in bacteria
  Bacterial resistance: Ampicillin, 100 μg/mL
  Growth temperature: 37°C
  Growth strain: DH5alpha
  Copy number: Unknown
Gene/Insert
  Gene/Insert name: Pil1-mCherry-SpAtg8(1-115)
  Species: S. pombe (fission yeast)
  Insert size (bp): 2365
  Promoter: P41nmt1
  Cloning method: Unknown
  Sequencing primers: 5′ NA
Terms and licenses: Academic/Nonprofit Terms; Industry Terms: Not Available to Industry
How to cite: pDB5230 was a gift from Li-Lin Du (Addgene plasmid # 215496 ; http://n2t.net/addgene:215496 ; RRID:Addgene_215496)
