[The description below was written by a language model from this plasmid's Addgene catalogue record and pLannotate feature annotations shown in this document.]
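Description:
pDB5230 is an integrating yeast expression plasmid for the fission yeast Schizosaccharomyces pombe, built on the pAde6NotI backbone (about 11.1 kb in total). In E. coli it is propagated through a high-copy ColE1/pUC-type origin with ampicillin selection (AmpR). It also retains phagemid-derived elements, including an f1 origin, lacZα and lac promoter remnants, and flanking T7 and T3 promoters. It carries no annotated yeast replication origin, consistent with chromosomal integration. The backbone contains the S. pombe ade6 coding sequence with adjacent genomic sequence (a vtc4 fragment), which presumably provides homology for targeting to the ade6 locus. Integrants can be selected through ADE6 and through the hphMX6 hygromycin-resistance cassette.

The payload is a single fusion open reading frame of Pil1, mCherry and S. pombe Atg8 residues 1-115, followed by the S. cerevisiae ADH1 terminator. The catalogue lists the promoter as P41nmt1, the attenuated, medium-strength version of the thiamine-repressible nmt1 promoter; the automated annotation labels it simply as the nmt1 promoter. Atg8 appears as two fragments separated by a gap, which may reflect an intron in a genomic-derived sequence, although the record does not say so.

Pil1 is an eisosome component that assembles into distinctive filament-like structures at the plasma membrane, so the fusion anchors red-labelled Atg8 at these sites. According to the associated publication, the plasmid serves as a bait construct in the Pil1 co-tethering assay. In this assay, a protein–protein interaction is detected by imaging whether a differently labelled candidate partner is recruited to the Pil1 structures. Here the assay would test binding to the autophagy ubiquitin-like protein Atg8.
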