Features (pLannotate 1.2.2; 24 found; start..end, strand, type, name):
    137..186     +  misc_feature   bom (fragment): basis of mobility region from pBR322
    466..636     -  CDS            vtc4 (fragment): VTC4_SCHPO - Experimental evidence at protein level: Swiss-Prot protein existence level 1. Component of the vacuolar transporter chaperone (VTC) complex, which plays a role in vacuolar membrane fusion. From Schizosaccharomyces pombe (strain 972 / ATCC 24843) (Fission yeast).
    847..2502    +  CDS            ade6: PUR6_SCHPO - Also known as min1. Protein inferred from homology: Swiss-Prot protein existence level 3. From Schizosaccharomyces pombe (strain 972 / ATCC 24843) (Fission yeast).
   2658..2706    +  misc_feature   bom (fragment): basis of mobility region from pBR322
   2734..3162    -  rep_origin     f1 ori (sequence partly withheld): f1 bacteriophage origin of replication; arrow indicates direction of (+) strand synthesis
   3166..3321    -  CDS            lacZα (fragment): LacZα fragment of β-galactosidase; lacZ fragment
   3329..3347    +  promoter       T7 promoter: promoter for bacteriophage T7 RNA polymerase
   3381..4532    +  promoter       nmt1 promoter: wild-type nmt1 promoter from Schizosaccharomyces pombe, conferring strong thiamine-repressible expression
   4539..5591    +  CDS            pil1: PIL1_SCHPO - Experimental evidence at protein level: Swiss-Prot protein existence level 1. Negative regulator of cell wall integrity (CWI) in unstressed cells, probably by inhibiting protein kinase ksg1/ppk21 activity and regulating their downstream CWI pathways pck2-MAP kinase pathway and protein kinase gad8 pathway. Activity may be regulated by the transient increase of sphingolipid long chain bases (LCBs) during heat stress (By similarity). From Schizosaccharomyces pombe (strain 972 / ATCC 24843) (Fission yeast).
   5598..6305    +  CDS            mCherry: mCherry is a basic (constitutively fluorescent) red fluorescent protein published in 2004, derived from Discosoma sp.. It is reported to be a very rapidly-maturing monomer with low acid sensitivity.
   6312..6485    +  CDS            atg8 (fragment): ATG8_SCHPO - Experimental evidence at protein level: Swiss-Prot protein existence level 1. Ubiquitin-like modifier involved in autophagosomes formation. With atg4, mediates the delivery of the autophagosomes to the vacuole via the microtubule cytoskeleton. Required for selective autophagic degradation of the nucleus (nucleophagy) as well as for mitophagy which contributes to regulate mitochondrial quantity and quality by eliminating the mitochondria to a basal level to fulfill cellular energy requirements and preventing excess ROS production. Participates also in membrane fusion events that ta
   6649..6903    +  CDS            atg8 (fragment): ATG8_SCHPO - Experimental evidence at protein level: Swiss-Prot protein existence level 1. Ubiquitin-like modifier involved in autophagosomes formation. With atg4, mediates the delivery of the autophagosomes to the vacuole via the microtubule cytoskeleton. Required for selective autophagic degradation of the nucleus (nucleophagy) as well as for mitophagy which contributes to regulate mitochondrial quantity and quality by eliminating the mitochondria to a basal level to fulfill cellular energy requirements and preventing excess ROS production. Participates also in membrane fusion events that ta
   6931..7118    +  terminator     ADH1 terminator: S. cerevisiae ADH1; transcription terminator for the S. cerevisiae alcohol dehydrogenase 1 (ADH1) gene
   7187..8762    +  gene           hphMX6: yeast selectable marker conferring hygromycin resistance
   8565..8762    +  terminator     TEF terminator: Ashbya gossypii TEF terminator
   8824..8842    -  promoter       T3 promoter: promoter for bacteriophage T3 RNA polymerase
   8885..8907    -  protein_bind   lac operator (fragment): The lac repressor binds to the lac operator to inhibit transcription in E. coli. This inhibition can be relieved by adding lactose or isopropyl-β-D-thiogalactopyranoside (IPTG). lac repressor encoded by lacI
   8911..8941    -  promoter       lac promoter: promoter for the E. coli lac operon
   8956..8977    -  protein_bind   CAP binding site: CAP binding activates transcription in the presence of cAMP. E. coli catabolite activator protein
   8990..9082    -  CDS            lacI (fragment): lac repressor; lacI; The lac repressor binds to the lac operator to inhibit transcription in E. coli. This inhibition can be relieved by adding lactose or isopropyl-β-D-thiogalactopyranoside (IPTG).
   9265..9853    -  rep_origin     ori: high-copy-number ColE1/pMB1/pBR322/pUC origin of replication
  10024..10884   -  CDS            AmpR: β-lactamase; bla; confers resistance to ampicillin, carbenicillin, and related antibiotics
  10885..10989   -  promoter       AmpR promoter: bla
  11084..35      +  CDS            rop (fragment) (across the origin): Rop protein, which maintains plasmids at low copy number; rop
>Addgene plasmid #215496 | pDB5230 | addgene full sequence | sequence record 429121 | Addgene NGS Result
TCGCGCGTTTCGGTGATGACGGTGAAAACCTCTGACACATGCAGCTCCCGGAGACGGTCACAGCTTGTCT
GTAAGCGGATGCCGGGAGCAGACAAGCCCGTCAGGGCGCGTCAGCGGGTGTTGGCGGGTGTCGGGGCTGG
CTTAACTATGCGGCATCAGAGCAGATTGTACTGAGAGTGCACCATAACCGGGAGAATCCTGAATAATGTG
CTGTGAAGCAGTTGAAAGAAAATTAAAGAACCCAATATAATATGCTATAAAGCAATCAAAAAATAATAGT
AAGAAACCCAAATAAAACCCCGTTGACCATGTTCCCAATTAAATTAACGCATATTAATGCAAAAAATGCA
ATATTAAGACTAGTTATTAAACCGATAATTAGTCTTCAATTATTAAAAGATGTAGTTGATTTGTATTATC
TTTCAATTGCTAATTCTAAATATATTGGAGAATTCAATGAGTTTATGCATTGAAGTTTAAGATAACATTG
GCGCTGATTGCAGCAAAAGTAATCACGCATATAGCTGTAGGACCAAAACGATCATCATATCGGACCGCAT
TATGTTTAGCGGCCGCTAAACGTTGCTTTATATATGGATAACGACATATACATTTATTTCTTGAAAAAAT
AGCAAAGCTATATTGATTTTAGCGTATGCTGCTTTAAAGTTGCATTTCACAATGCTTGGAAATGTAACGA
TGACAGAATTAATACGATGCAAAACTCAAATAATAAACTGCGCACTAACTCACTACAATAAACAACTTTG
AAAAAAAGATTCGTTTTTTCAACATTTACCATCTCATTAAGCTGAGCTGCCAAGGTATATACATACTTCA
TCGAATATGAGCGAAAAACAGGTTGTAGGGATCCTTGGAGGTGGTCAATTGGGCCGAATGATGGTAGAGG
CAGCCCATCGCTTAAACATCAAATGCATCATCTTGGATGCAGCAAATTCTCCTGCCAAACAAATTGATGG
AGGACGTGAGCACATTGATGCATCATTTACTGACCCCGATGCAATTGTTGAACTGTCTAAGAAGTGCACG
TTATTAACAACTGAAATTGAGCATATTAACACTGATGCCTTGGCAGCCGTTACGAAATCTGTTGCTGTTG
AACCCTCTCCTGCAACTCTGCGATGCATTCAAGACAAATATCTTCAAAAACAGCATTTACAGGTTTTTAA
GATTGCACTTCCTGAATTTTGCGATGCACCTGACCAGGAAAGTGTTGAAAAAGCAGGCCAAGAGTTTGGT
TATCCTTTTGTACTGAAAAGTAAAACATTGGCTTACGACGGTCGTGGAAATTACGTTGTTCATCAACCAT
CTGAGATTCCTACTGCCATCAAAGCACTTGGTGATCGTCCGCTTTATGTTGAAAAGTTCGTTCCTTTCTC
CATGGAAATTGCAGTGATGGTAGTACGCAGTTTAGACGGAAAAGTTTATGCTTATCCTACAACTGAGACC
ATTCAAAAGGATAATGTTTGTCATTTAGTATATGCCCCTGCTCGTCTTCCCTTCTCAATTCAACAGCGTG
CTCAAACCCTTGCCATGGATGCGGTGCGCACTTTTGAAGGCGCTGGTATATATGGTGTAGAGATGTTTGT
TTTGCAAGATGGTGAGACCATTTTACTCAACGAAATTGCTCCTCGGCCTCACAATTCAGGTCACTACACC
ATTGAAGCTTGCCCAACTTCTCAGTTTGAAGCTCACTTACGGGCCATATGTGGTCTTCCTTTCAGCGAAA
TCAACACCCAACTCTCGACTTCCACAACTCATGCGTTGATGGTAAATATTTTAGGTACTGATGATCCTGA
TTATGTTTCAAAGATCGCTAAACGTTCTCTGTCCATTCCCGGTGCAACTTTGCATCTTTATGGTAAAGCT
GAATCTAGAAAGGGTCGCAAGATGGGACACGTTACCATCATTTCTGATTCACCTCAAGAATGTGAACGTA
GGTATCAGATGCTTCTTGACGTCAAAGATCCTGTCGAATCACCTGTTGTTGGTATTATCATGGGTTCGGA
TTCTGATTTAAGCAAGATGAAAGATGCTGCCGTCATTTTAGATGAATTCAAGGTGCCTTACGAACTTACT
ATTGTTTCAGCTCACCGCACACCAGATCGCATGGTTACTTATGCTCGTACCGCAGCTTCAAGAGGGTTGC
GTGTGATTATTGCTGGTGCTGGTGGTGCCGCTCATTTGCCTGGTATGGTTGCTGCAATGACACCTCTTCC
AGTAATCGGCGTTCCTGTAAAAGGAAGCACTCTTGACGGAGTTGACTCTCTTCACTCTATTGTTCAGATG
CCTCGAGGTGTCCCTGTCGCCACTGTTGCTATCAATAATAGCCAAAATGCCGGTATTTTAGCCTGTCGTA
TACTTGCTACATTTCAACCCTCCCTTTTGGCTGCTATGGAGAGCTTTATGGACAATATGAAAGAGATTGT
TTTAGAAAAGGCTGATAAATTAGAAAAAGTTGGTTGGAAAAATTATTCTGCATAGGCGACCATAGACATA
ACTGTTAAATGATTTTGCTTGCTTTTTGTTTTAAATAATATTTTATTTTGAAATTCTAGATTGTAAAATG
TATTCTAAAAAGTGATTAAAAATTAAAAATAAAAACCCCCCGAATAATGTGCTGCGACGCAGCTAGGGCG
GTGTGAAATACCGCACAGATGCGTAAGGAGAAAATACCGCATCAGGAAATTGTAAGCGTTAATATTTTGT
TAAAATTCGCGTTAAATTTTTGTTAAATCAGCTCATTTTTTAACCAATAGGCCGAAATCGGCAAAATCCC
TTATAAATCAAAAGAATAGACCGAGATAGGGT
[37 nt withheld, positions 2833-2869]
AAAGAACGTGGACTCCAACGTCAAAGG
[49 nt withheld, positions 2897-2945]
T
[91 nt withheld, positions 2947-3037]
G
[124 nt withheld, positions 3039-3162]
CCATTCGCCATTCAGGCTGCGCAACTGTTGGGAAGGGCGATCGGTGCGGGCCTCTTCGCTATTACGCCAG
CTGGCGAAAGGGGGATGTGCTGCAAGGCGATTAAGTTGGGTAACGCCAGGGTTTTCCCAGTCACGACGTT
GTAAAACGACGGCCAGTGAGCGCGCGTAATACGACTCACTATAGGGCGAATTGGGTACCGGGCCCGATCA
GAAAATTATCGCCATAAAAGACAGAATAAGTCATCAGCGGTTGTTTCATTTCCTATATTTTTTTTTTATT
TTTTTATTTTTTAATAAGGGAAAATTTAACGTCTAAGGATACAGAAGATTGTTAGCACATTAAAGTAATA
AAGGCTTAAGTAGTAAGTGCCTTAGCATGTTATTGTATTTCAAAGGACATAATCTAAAATAATAACAATA
TCATTTCTCACAAGTTATTCAATTTTCTTTTTTTTTTCTAATAATATCAAGAATGTATTATTTGTTTGAC
ATAAGTCAACTAATTTATTTAATATGCTGGATTAATCTTGCAGACATGTAAATTAACAAGTTTTAGTCAA
ATAACGTTGAAGTTTCAATGAACTCAAATAATTTCTCTTTTTTTTTATATAACCATAATCTGATTTATAT
TTTCCGCAGGGATCAACTGAAGTTATGACATTTGGATTGGATCACTTATAACCTTGGTCGCCAAATAATA
CAAAAATCAGCGTTATAAAACAAAGAAGGTTTTTGTTAAGAAATTAATCCTCTTTCTTGATAAGAAAGTT
GAACCGAAATTGCAGATACTGATATATGAAAATAATACCCACAATTTTGGGAATAGCGCAAGCCTCAATT
TAAACAATAGGTGAGGACACATGATAATGACCTCAATGATTGTTAGAAGAAAAGAGCCTCATTACAAAAT
CGAAAAATGAATGGTTGGGTACAAGTTTCCAAAACATGGTAAAGTGGACTTTGCGTATGAGACGTAAATA
GAAAAAAACACTTGTTATATGTTTTCTAGAATTATTGTTGTCTCTTTATGGTTGGATGATGCAAAATAGT
AATTTCGGTTAGTTGCTGTAAAACACCACGAGACAAATAGATATGGATATTTATTAAATCAGGAAAAACG
TAACTCTCGGCTACTGGATGGTTCAGTCACCCAACGATTACTGGGGAGAGAAAACAGGGCAAAAGCAAAG
CTTAAAGGAATCCGATTGTCATTCGGCAATGTGCAGCGAAACTAAAAACCGGATAATGGACCTGTTAATC
GAAACATTGAAGATAAAGGAAGAGGAATCCTGGCATATCATCAATTGAATAAGTTGAATTAATTATTTCA
ATCTCATTCTCACTTTCTGACTTATAGTCGCTTTGTTAAAGCTAGCATGATGAACCGTGCGTACTCTTTA
AGAAACAGCCGTGCCCCTACGGCCTCACAATTGTTAAACCCCCCTCCTCCCTCCTCTTCCACTCGTAGTG
GTCGTTTGTTTGCCCCCTTGAGTCATACCATGCGTATCAACCACGCTGCCACCTTCACCCCTGACTTGGC
TAAGCGTTTGGCTGTCTTGGTCAAGATGGAAAAGAACGTGATGCGCAGTATGGAGGTCACCATCCGTGGC
CGTCGTGATTGTGCTCGCCAACTTTCCTACTGGGGTGAGGACTGCGATGACGATATCAGCGACGTCACCG
ACAAATTGGGTGTCTTGTTTTACGAGATGGCCGAGTTGGAGAACTACTTGATCGATCGTTATGACCAATA
CCGTATGACGTTGAAGTCCATCCGTAACATCGAGTCCTCTGTCCAACCCTCTCGTGAGAAGAAGCAAAAG
CTCTTGGATCAAATCTATGCTCTTAAGCATAAGGATCCTGAATCCCCTCGCTTGGTCACCATGGAGCAAG
AGCTTGTTCGTGAGGAGGCTGCCTGTTTGGTTGCCGAGGCTCAACTTTCCAACACCACCCGTGAAAAGTT
CAAGCAAGCCATGACCTTCAACTTGGATGCCCTCCACGAGCATGCCGAGAAGCTCAACCTCATTGCCACC
TATGGCAGACATTTGTTGAACTTGATTGACGACACCCCCGTCACTCCCGGTGAGGCTCGTCCTGCCTACG
ATGGTTATGAGACTTCCCGCCAAATCGTCATGGATGCTGAGCACGCCTTGAGCTCTTGGGTTCCCAGCCA
ACCCGCCGTCAACTTTGTCAAGCCTCAAATCGAGGATGATGCCCAAAGTGACGCTCGTTCCTGGAACGAG
TATGAGGCTCAAGGTGAGCCCGTCCCCGTTGAGCAAGTCACCCACTTACAAGACGACGTTCAATCCGACA
CTAGCGAGATCATTGAGAACGAGCCTGGCATGCACCCTCATGTCCATGCTGAGCGTATGTCTCGCATTGC
TTCTGAGTCTAGCGATGCCGTTCCTCAGCAAACCGCCGTCCAGGTTGCTGCTAGCATGGTGAGCAAGGGC
GAGGAGGATAACATGGCCATCATCAAGGAGTTCATGCGCTTCAAGGTGCACATGGAGGGCTCCGTGAACG
GCCACGAGTTCGAGATCGAGGGCGAGGGCGAGGGCCGCCCCTACGAGGGCACCCAGACCGCCAAGCTGAA
GGTGACCAAGGGTGGCCCCCTGCCCTTCGCCTGGGACATCCTGTCCCCTCAGTTCATGTACGGCTCCAAG
GCCTACGTGAAGCACCCCGCCGACATCCCCGACTACTTGAAGCTGTCCTTCCCCGAGGGCTTCAAGTGGG
AGCGCGTGATGAACTTCGAGGACGGCGGCGTGGTGACCGTGACCCAGGACTCCTCCCTGCAGGACGGCGA
GTTCATCTACAAGGTGAAGCTGCGCGGCACCAACTTCCCCTCCGACGGCCCCGTAATGCAGAAGAAGACC
ATGGGCTGGGAGGCCTCCTCCGAGCGGATGTACCCCGAGGACGGCGCCCTGAAGGGCGAGATCAAGCAGA
GGCTGAAGCTGAAGGACGGCGGCCACTACGACGCTGAGGTCAAGACCACCTACAAGGCCAAGAAGCCCGT
GCAGCTGCCCGGCGCCTACAACGTCAACATCAAGTTGGACATCACCTCCCACAACGAGGACTACACCATC
GTGGAACAGTACGAACGCGCCGAGGGCCGCCACTCCACCGGCGGCATGGACGAGCTGTACAAGAGATCTA
TGCGTTCTCAATTCAAGGACGACTTTTCTTTTGGTATGTGTCAAAAACTTATAGAAGTTGTTTTTTGGAC
AGCATTGTAGAATACCTGGAACTAGTAGGCTAATTAATAATCAGAGAAACGAAAAACAGAGTCTCAAAGA
ATCCGGGAAAAATATCCCGATCGAATACCTGTAAGTAGAGTCTGGTGGTCAAAGAGAACAGGTTTCAGAG
CAAAATAGTGGTGAATTGAACAACACCCATTGTTTTTGTCATCAAAAGTGAATCCATTGTTACAAGTCTG
ACCTTTTTCTTTCAAAAATACAAATTACGTTTTAAACTTAACTGCTAACTTAACAGGTTATTTGCGAGAA
AGTTGATAAATCTGATATTGCTGCAATAGATAAAAAGAAATATCTCGTTCCATCTGACCTTACAGTTGGT
CAATTTGTATATGTTATTCGCAAACGGATAAAACTTTCTCCTGAGAAGGCCATCTTTATTTTCATTGATG
AAATCTTGCCCCCGACAGCGGCCTTGATGTCAACGATATACGAAGAGCATAAAAGTGAGGACGGCTTTTT
GTATATCACGTATTCAGGAGAAAATACATTTAGATCTTAACGCGCCACTTCTAAATAAGCGAATTTCTTA
TGATTTATGATTTTTATTATTAAATAAGTTATAAAAAAAATAAGTGTATACAAATTTTAAAGTGACTCTT
AGGTTTTAAAACGAAAATTCTTATTCTTGAGTAACTCTTTCCTGTAGGTCAGGTTGCTTTCTCAGGTATA
GTATGAGGTCGCTCTTATTGACCACACCTCTACCGGCAGATCCGCTAGGGATAACAGGGTAATATGTTTA
GCTTGCCTCGTCCCCGCCGGGTCACCCGGCCAGCGACATGGAGGCCCAGAATACCCTCCTTGACAGTCTT
GACGTGCGCAGCTCAGGGGCATGATGTGACTGTCGCCCGTACATTTAGCCCATACATCCCCATGTATAAT
CATTTGCATCCATACATTTTGATGGCCGCACGGCGCGAAGCAAAAATTACGGCTCCTCGCTGCGGACCTG
CGAGCAGGGAAACGCTCCCCTCACAGACGCGTTGAATTGTCCCCACGCCGCGCCCCTGTAGAGAAATATA
AAAGGTTAGGATTTGCCACTGAGGTTCTTCTTTCATATACTTCCTTTTAAAATCTTGCTAGGATACAGTT
CTCACATCACATCCGAACATAAACAACCATGGGTAAAAAGCCTGAACTCACCGCGACGTCTGTCGAGAAG
TTTCTGATCGAAAAGTTCGACAGCGTCTCCGACCTGATGCGGCTCTCGGAGGGCGAAGAATCTCGTGCTT
TCAGCTTCGATGTAGGAGGGCGTGGATATGTCCTGCGGGTAAATAGCTGCGCCGATGGTTTCTACAAAGA
TCGTTATGTTTATCGGCACTTTGCATCGGCCGCGCTCCCGATTCCGGAAGTGCTTGACATTGGGGAATTC
AGCGAGAGCCTGACCTATTGCATCTCCCGCCGTGCACAGGGTGTCACGTTGCAAGACCTGCCTGAAACCG
AACTGCCCGCTGTTCTGCAGCCGGTCGCGGAGGCCATGGATGCGATCGCTGCGGCCGATCTTAGCCAGAC
GAGCGGGTTCGGCCCATTCGGACCGCAAGGAATCGGTCAATACACTACATGGCGTGATTTCATATGCGCG
ATTGCTGATCCCCATGTGTATCACTGGCAAACTGTGATGGACGACACCGTCGGTGCGTCCGTCGCGCAGG
CTCTCGATGAGCTGATGCTTTGGGCCGAGGACTGCCCCGAAGTCCGGCACCTCGTGCACGCGGATTTCGG
CTCCAACAATGTCCTGACGGACAATGGCCGCATAACAGCGGTCATTGACTGGAGCGAGGCGATGTTCGGG
GATTCCCAATACGAGGTCGCCAACATCTTCTTCTGGAGGCCGTGGTTGGCTTGTATGGAGCAGCAGACGC
GCTACTTCGAGCGGAGGCATCCGGAGCTTGCAGGATCGCCGCGGCTCCGGGCGTATATGCTCCGCATTGG
TCTTGACCAACTCTATCAGAGCTTGGTTGACGGCAATTTCGATGATGCAGCTTGGGCGCAGGGTCGATGC
GACGCAATCGTCCGATCCGGAGCCGGGACTGTCGGGCGTACACAAATCGCCCGCAGAAGCGCGGCCGTCT
GGACCGATGGCTGTGTAGAAGTACTCGCCGATAGTGGAAACCGACGCCCCAGCACTCGTCCGAGGGCAAA
GGAATAATCAGTACTGACAATAAAAAGATTCTTGTTTTCAAGAACTTGTCATTTGTATAGTTTTTTTATA
TTGTAGTTGTTCTATTTTAATCAAATGTTAGCGTGATTTATATTTTTTTTCGCCTCGACATCATCTGCCC
AGATGCGAAGTTAAGTGCGCAGAAAGTAATATCATGCGTCAATCGTATGTGAATGCTGGTCGCTATACTG
CTGTCGATTCGATACTAACGCCGCCATCCACCTGCAGGTAATCACGTGCCAGCTTTTGTTCCCTTTAGTG
AGGGTTAATTGCGCGCTTGGCGTAATCATGGTCATAGCTGTTTCCTGTGTGAAATTGTTATCCGCTCACA
ATTCCACACAACATACGAGCCGGAAGCATAAAGTGTAAAGCCTGGGGTGCCTAATGAGTGAGCTAACTCA
CATTAATTGCGTTGCGCTCACTGCCCGCTTTCCAGTCGGGAAACCTGTCGTGCCAGCTGCATTAATGAAT
CGGCCAACGCGCGGGGAGAGGCGGTTTGCGTATTGGGCGCTCTTCCGCTTCCTCGCTCACTGACTCGCTG
CGCTCGGTCGTTCGGCTGCGGCGAGCGGTATCAGCTCACTCAAAGGCGGTAATACGGTTATCCACAGAAT
CAGGGGATAACGCAGGAAAGAACATGTGAGCAAAAGGCCAGCAAAAGGCCAGGAACCGTAAAAAGGCCGC
GTTGCTGGCGTTTTTCCATAGGCTCCGCCCCCCTGACGAGCATCACAAAAATCGACGCTCAAGTCAGAGG
TGGCGAAACCCGACAGGACTATAAAGATACCAGGCGTTTCCCCCTGGAAGCTCCCTCGTGCGCTCTCCTG
TTCCGACCCTGCCGCTTACCGGATACCTGTCCGCCTTTCTCCCTTCGGGAAGCGTGGCGCTTTCTCATAG
CTCACGCTGTAGGTATCTCAGTTCGGTGTAGGTCGTTCGCTCCAAGCTGGGCTGTGTGCACGAACCCCCC
GTTCAGCCCGACCGCTGCGCCTTATCCGGTAACTATCGTCTTGAGTCCAACCCGGTAAGACACGACTTAT
CGCCACTGGCAGCAGCCACTGGTAACAGGATTAGCAGAGCGAGGTATGTAGGCGGTGCTACAGAGTTCTT
GAAGTGGTGGCCTAACTACGGCTACACTAGAAGAACAGTATTTGGTATCTGCGCTCTGCTGAAGCCAGTT
ACCTTCGGAAAAAGAGTTGGTAGCTCTTGATCCGGCAAACAAACCACCGCTGGTAGCGGTGGTTTTTTTG
TTTGCAAGCAGCAGATTACGCGCAGAAAAAAAGGATCTCAAGAAGATCCTTTGATCTTTTCTACGGGGTC
TGACGCTCAGTGGAACGAAAACTCACGTTAAGGGATTTTGGTCATGAGATTATCAAAAAGGATCTTCACC
TAGATCCTTTTAAATTAAAAATGAAGTTTTAAATCAATCTAAAGTATATATGAGTAAACTTGGTCTGACA
GTTACCAATGCTTAATCAGTGAGGCACCTATCTCAGCGATCTGTCTATTTCGTTCATCCATAGTTGCCTG
ACTCCCCGTCGTGTAGATAACTACGATACGGGAGGGCTTACCATCTGGCCCCAGTGCTGCAATGATACCG
CGAGACCCACGCTCACCGGCTCCAGATTTATCAGCAATAAACCAGCCAGCCGGAAGGGCCGAGCGCAGAA
GTGGTCCTGCAACTTTATCCGCCTCCATCCAGTCTATTAATTGTTGCCGGGAAGCTAGAGTAAGTAGTTC
GCCAGTTAATAGTTTGCGCAACGTTGTTGCCATTGCTACAGGCATCGTGGTGTCACGCTCGTCGTTTGGT
ATGGCTTCATTCAGCTCCGGTTCCCAACGATCAAGGCGAGTTACATGATCCCCCATGTTGTGCAAAAAAG
CGGTTAGCTCCTTCGGTCCTCCGATCGTTGTCAGAAGTAAGTTGGCCGCAGTGTTATCACTCATGGTTAT
GGCAGCACTGCATAATTCTCTTACTGTCATGCCATCCGTAAGATGCTTTTCTGTGACTGGTGAGTACTCA
ACCAAGTCATTCTGAGAATAGTGTATGCGGCGACCGAGTTGCTCTTGCCCGGCGTCAATACGGGATAATA
CCGCGCCACATAGCAGAACTTTAAAAGTGCTCATCATTGGAAAACGTTCTTCGGGGCGAAAACTCTCAAG
GATCTTACCGCTGTTGAGATCCAGTTCGATGTAACCCACTCGTGCACCCAACTGATCTTCAGCATCTTTT
ACTTTCACCAGCGTTTCTGGGTGAGCAAAAACAGGAAGGCAAAATGCCGCAAAAAAGGGAATAAGGGCGA
CACGGAAATGTTGAATACTCATACTCTTCCTTTTTCAATATTATTGAAGCATTTATCAGGGTTATTGTCT
CATGAGCGGATACATATTTGAATGTATTTAGAAAAATAAACAAATAGGGGTTCCGCGCACATTTCCCCGA
AAAGTGCCACCTGACGTCTAAGAAACCATTATTATCATGACATTAACCTATAAAAATAGGCGTATCACGA
GGCCCTTTCGTC
